Addgene plasmid #160065: AllCB shRNA-1
Purpose: Knock Down all Collybistin isoforms
Depositing lab: Angel de Blas. Depositing organization: University of Connecticut. Publication: Collybistin SH3-protein isoforms are expressed in the rat brain promoting gephyrin and GABA-A receptor clustering at GABAergic synapses. George S, Bear J Jr, Taylor MJ, Kanamalla K, Fekete CD, Chiou TT, Miralles CP, Papadopoulos T, De Blas AL. J Neurochem. 2021 May;157(4):1032-1051. doi: 10.1111/jnc.15270. Epub 2021 Jan 5. PubMed 33316079.
Backbone
  Vector backbone: mu6pro
  Vector type: RNAi
Growth in bacteria
  Bacterial resistance: Ampicillin, 100 μg/mL
  Growth temperature: 37°C
  Growth strain: DH5alpha
  Copy number: High Copy
Gene/Insert
  Gene/Insert name: ARHGEF9 (alt name: Collybistin)
  gRNA/shRNA sequence: CGCATTGACATGGATAAATAT
  Species: R. norvegicus (rat)
  Entrez Gene: Arhgef9
  Promoter: mouse U6 promoter
  Cloning method: Restriction Enzyme; 5′ cloning site BbsI (unknown if destroyed); 3′ cloning site Xba (unknown if destroyed)
Resource information
  A portion of this plasmid was derived from a plasmid made by: Insert was originally cloned in Angel de Blas's lab.
Terms and licenses: Academic/Nonprofit Terms; Industry Terms: Not Available to Industry
Depositor comments: Targets all collybistin mRNAs (target is located in the protein coding region. Nucleotides 1316-1335 of AJ302676 [CB2SH3-] or 1496-1515 of AJ250425 [CB1SH3+]. Targets all collybistin isoforms).
How to cite: AllCB shRNA-1 was a gift from Angel de Blas (Addgene plasmid # 160065 ; http://n2t.net/addgene:160065 ; RRID:Addgene_160065)
