[The description below was written by a language model from this plasmid's Addgene catalogue record, the feature table of its GenBank file and pLannotate feature annotations shown in this document.]
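Description:
AllCB shRNA-1 is a small (about 3.4 kb) RNA interference plasmid built on the mU6pro backbone, designed to knock down all isoforms of rat collybistin (Arhgef9/ARHGEF9), a protein studied for its role in gephyrin and GABA-A receptor clustering at GABAergic synapses. It is a non-viral plasmid with no packaging or integration elements annotated, so it would be introduced into mammalian cells by transfection. In E. coli it is maintained at high copy through a ColE1/pUC-type origin and selected with ampicillin via the bla (AmpR) gene. An f1 phage origin is also present, along with pBluescript-like remnants (lac promoter and operator, CAP site, lacZα and lacI fragments, T3 promoter and M13 reverse primer site) that play no part in the knockdown function.

The functional cassette is a mouse U6 snRNA promoter, an RNA polymerase III promoter suited to producing short, defined transcripts. The short hairpin insert was cloned downstream of it by restriction cloning between BbsI and XbaI sites. The hairpin is not annotated as a feature in either table, but it should occupy the short gap between the U6 promoter and the SV40 poly(A) signal that follows; that signal is likely a backbone element, since Pol III normally terminates at a T-stretch. According to the depositor, the target lies in the protein-coding region shared by all collybistin mRNAs, including both SH3-containing and SH3-lacking variants, so the construct depletes every isoform rather than a subset. No fluorescent reporter or mammalian selection marker is annotated, so identifying transfected cells would depend on a co-delivered marker. The two feature tables describe the same plasmid with different start coordinates and a two-base length difference.
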