LOCUS       Exported 3429 bp ds-DNA circular SYN 13-MAY-2021
DEFINITION  Knock Down all Collybistin isoforms.
ACCESSION   .
VERSION     .
KEYWORDS    AllCB shRNA-1
SOURCE      synthetic DNA construct
  ORGANISM  synthetic DNA construct
REFERENCE   1 (bases 1 to 3429)
  AUTHORS   de Blas, A
  TITLE     de Blas Collybistin plasmids
  JOURNAL   unpublished
REFERENCE   2 (bases 1 to 3429)
  AUTHORS   .
  TITLE     Direct Submission
  JOURNAL   Exported May 13, 2021 from SnapGene Server 1.1.58
            http://www.snapgene.com
FEATURES             Location/Qualifiers
     source          1..3429
                     /organism="synthetic DNA construct"
                     /mol_type="other DNA"
     primer_bind     complement(30..47)
                     /label=L4440
                     /note="L4440 vector, forward primer"
     rep_origin      complement(201..789)
                     /direction=LEFT
                     /label=ori
                     /note="high-copy-number ColE1/pMB1/pBR322/pUC origin of
                     replication"
     primer_bind     complement(281..300)
                     /label=pBR322ori-F
                     /note="pBR322 origin, forward primer"
     CDS             complement(960..1820)
                     /codon_start=1
                     /gene="bla"
                     /product="beta-lactamase"
                     /label=AmpR
                     /note="confers resistance to ampicillin, carbenicillin, and
                     related antibiotics"
                     /translation="MSIQHFRVALIPFFAAFCLPVFAHPETLVKVKDAEDQLGARVGYI
                     ELDLNSGKILESFRPEERFPMMSTFKVLLCGAVLSRIDAGQEQLGRRIHYSQNDLVEYS
                     PVTEKHLTDGMTVRELCSAAITMSDNTAANLLLTTIGGPKELTAFLHNMGDHVTRLDRW
                     EPELNEAIPNDERDTTMPVAMATTLRKLLTGELLTLASRQQLIDWMEADKVAGPLLRSA
                     LPAGWFIADKSGAGERGSRGIIAALGPDGKPSRIVVIYTTGSQATMDERNRQIAEIGAS
                     LIKHW"
     primer_bind     1583..1602
                     /label=Amp-R
                     /note="Ampicillin resistance gene, reverse primer"
     promoter        complement(1821..1925)
                     /gene="bla"
                     /label=AmpR promoter
     rep_origin      complement(1951..2406)
                     /direction=LEFT
                     /label=f1 ori
                     /note="f1 bacteriophage origin of replication; arrow
                     indicates direction of (+) strand synthesis"
     primer_bind     complement(2088..2109)
                     /label=F1ori-F
                     /note="F1 origin, forward primer"
     primer_bind     2300..2319
                     /label=F1ori-R
                     /note="F1 origin, reverse primer"
     promoter        2577..2889
                     /label=U6 promoter
                     /note="RNA polymerase III promoter for mouse U6 snRNA (Das
                     et al., 1988)"
     primer_bind     2808..2828
                     /label=mU6-F
                     /note="Mouse U6 promoter, forward primer"
     polyA_signal    2957..3091
                     /label=SV40 poly(A) signal
                     /note="SV40 polyadenylation signal"
     primer_bind     complement(2981..3000)
                     /label=EBV-rev
                     /note="SV40 polyA terminator, reverse primer"
     primer_bind     3035..3054
                     /label=SV40pA-R
                     /note="SV40 polyA, reverse primer"
     primer_bind     complement(3189..3209)
                     /label=T3
                     /note="T3 promoter, forward primer"
     promoter        complement(3189..3207)
                     /label=T3 promoter
                     /note="promoter for bacteriophage T3 RNA polymerase"
     primer_bind     complement(3228..3244)
                     /label=M13 rev
                     /note="common sequencing primer, one of multiple similar
                     variants"
     primer_bind     complement(3228..3244)
                     /label=M13 Reverse
                     /note="In lacZ gene. Also called M13-rev"
     primer_bind     complement(3241..3263)
                     /label=M13/pUC Reverse
                     /note="In lacZ gene"
     protein_bind    3252..3268
                     /label=lac operator
                     /bound_moiety="lac repressor encoded by lacI"
                     /note="The lac repressor binds to the lac operator to
                     inhibit transcription in E. coli. This inhibition can be
                     relieved by adding lactose or
                     isopropyl-beta-D-thiogalactopyranoside (IPTG)."
     promoter        complement(3276..3306)
                     /label=lac promoter
                     /note="promoter for the E. coli lac operon"
     protein_bind    3321..3342
                     /label=CAP binding site
                     /bound_moiety="E. coli catabolite activator protein"
                     /note="CAP binding activates transcription in the presence
                     of cAMP."
ORIGIN
        1 ggtttgcgta ttgggcgctc ttccgcttcc tcgctcactg actcgctgcg ctcggtcgtt
       61 cggctgcggc gagcggtatc agctcactca aaggcggtaa tacggttatc cacagaatca
      121 ggggataacg caggaaagaa catgtgagca aaaggccagc aaaaggccag gaaccgtaaa
      181 aaggccgcgt tgctggcgtt tttccatagg ctccgccccc ctgacgagca tcacaaaaat
      241 cgacgctcaa gtcagaggtg gcgaaacccg acaggactat aaagatacca ggcgtttccc
      301 cctggaagct ccctcgtgcg ctctcctgtt ccgaccctgc cgcttaccgg atacctgtcc
      361 gcctttctcc cttcgggaag cgtggcgctt tctcatagct cacgctgtag gtatctcagt
      421 tcggtgtagg tcgttcgctc caagctgggc tgtgtgcacg aaccccccgt tcagcccgac
      481 cgctgcgcct tatccggtaa ctatcgtctt gagtccaacc cggtaagaca cgacttatcg
      541 ccactggcag cagccactgg taacaggatt agcagagcga ggtatgtagg cggtgctaca
      601 gagttcttga agtggtggcc taactacggc tacactagaa gaacagtatt tggtatctgc
      661 gctctgctga agccagttac cttcggaaaa agagttggta gctcttgatc cggcaaacaa
      721 accaccgctg gtagcggtgg tttttttgtt tgcaagcagc agattacgcg cagaaaaaaa
      781 ggatctcaag aagatccttt gatcttttct acggggtctg acgctcagtg gaacgaaaac
      841 tcacgttaag ggattttggt catgagatta tcaaaaagga tcttcaccta gatcctttta
      901 aattaaaaat gaagttttaa atcaatctaa agtatatatg agtaaacttg gtctgacagt
      961 taccaatgct taatcagtga ggcacctatc tcagcgatct gtctatttcg ttcatccata
     1021 gttgcctgac tccccgtcgt gtagataact acgatacggg agggcttacc atctggcccc
     1081 agtgctgcaa tgataccgcg agacccacgc tcaccggctc cagatttatc agcaataaac
     1141 cagccagccg gaagggccga gcgcagaagt ggtcctgcaa ctttatccgc ctccatccag
     1201 tctattaatt gttgccggga agctagagta agtagttcgc cagttaatag tttgcgcaac
     1261 gttgttgcca ttgctacagg catcgtggtg tcacgctcgt cgtttggtat ggcttcattc
     1321 agctccggtt cccaacgatc aaggcgagtt acatgatccc ccatgttgtg caaaaaagcg
     1381 gttagctcct tcggtcctcc gatcgttgtc agaagtaagt tggccgcagt gttatcactc
     1441 atggttatgg cagcactgca taattctctt actgtcatgc catccgtaag atgcttttct
     1501 gtgactggtg agtactcaac caagtcattc tgagaatagt gtatgcggcg accgagttgc
     1561 tcttgcccgg cgtcaatacg ggataatacc gcgccacata gcagaacttt aaaagtgctc
     1621 atcattggaa aacgttcttc ggggcgaaaa ctctcaagga tcttaccgct gttgagatcc
     1681 agttcgatgt aacccactcg tgcacccaac tgatcttcag catcttttac tttcaccagc
     1741 gtttctgggt gagcaaaaac aggaaggcaa aatgccgcaa aaaagggaat aagggcgaca
     1801 cggaaatgtt gaatactcat actcttcctt tttcaatatt attgaagcat ttatcagggt
     1861 tattgtctca tgagcggata catatttgaa tgtatttaga aaaataaaca aataggggtt
     1921 ccgcgcacat ttccccgaaa agtgccacct aaattgtaag cgttaatatt ttgttaaaat
     1981 tcgcgttaaa tttttgttaa atcagctcat tttttaacca ataggccgaa atcggcaaaa
     2041 tcccttataa atcaaaagaa tagaccgaga tagggttgag tgttgttcca gtttggaaca
     2101 agagtccact attaaagaac gtggactcca acgtcaaagg nnnnnnnnnn nnnnnnnnnn
     2161 nnnnnnnnnn nnnnnnnnnn nnnnnnnnnt nnnnnnnnnn nnnnnnnnnn nnnnnnnnnn
     2221 nnnnnnnnnn nnnnnnnnnn nnnnnnnnnn nnnnnnnnnn nnnnnnnnnn nnnnnnnnnn
     2281 ngnnnnnnnn nnnnnnnnnn nnnnnnnnnn nnnnnnnnnn nnnnnnnnnn nnnnnnnnnn
     2341 nnnnnnnnnn nnnnnnnnnn nnnnnnnnnn nnnnnnnnnn nnnnnnnnnn nnnnnnnnnn
     2401 nnnnnnccca ttcgccattc aggctgcgca actgttggga agggcgatcg gtgcgggcct
     2461 cttcgctatt acgccagtcg acagcctgca ggaatggccg gccatcttaa ttaagaaatt
     2521 taaatatgtt taaacatagg gcccaatggc gcgccaaggc catctaggcc aagcttatcc
     2581 gacgccgcca tctctaggcc cgcgccggcc ccctcgcaca gacttgtggg agaagctcgg
     2641 ctactcccct gccccggtta atttgcatat aatatttcct agtaactata gaggcttaat
     2701 gtgcgataaa agacagataa tctgttcttt ttaatactag ctacatttta catgataggc
     2761 ttggatttct ataagagata caaatactaa attattattt taaaaaacag cacaaaagga
     2821 aactcaccct aactgtaaag taattgtgtg ttttgagact ataaatatcc cttggagaaa
     2881 agccttgttt gggatgcttc caacaaggat tgcgaacaat ccttgttgga agcatccttt
     2941 ttctagataa tacgtagatc cagacatgat aagatacatt gatgagtttg gacaaaccac
     3001 aactagaatg cagtgaaaaa aatgctttat ttgtgaaatt tgtgatgcta ttgctttatt
     3061 tgtaaccatt ataagctgca ataaacaagt taacaacaac aattgcattc attttatgtt
     3121 tcaggttcag ggggaggtgt gggaggtttt ttaattcttg cggccgcggc ggtacccagc
     3181 ttttgttccc tttagtgagg gttaattgcg cgcttggcgt aatcatggtc atagctgttt
     3241 cctgtgtgaa attgttatcc gctcacaatt ccacacaaca tacgagccgg gagcataaag
     3301 tgtaaagcct ggggtgccta atgagtgagc taactcacat taattgcgtt gcgctcactg
     3361 cccgctttcc agtcgggaaa cctgtcgtgc cagctgcatt aatgaatcgg ccaacgcgcg
     3421 gggagaggc
//
