Features (pLannotate 1.2.2; 12 found; start..end, strand, type, name):
     36..896     -  CDS            AmpR: β-lactamase; bla; confers resistance to ampicillin, carbenicillin, and related antibiotics
    897..1001    -  promoter       AmpR promoter: bla
   1054..1482    -  rep_origin     f1 ori (sequence partly withheld): f1 bacteriophage origin of replication; arrow indicates direction of (+) strand synthesis
   1487..1553    -  CDS            lacZα (fragment): LacZα fragment of β-galactosidase; lacZ fragment
   1653..1965    +  promoter       U6 promoter: RNA polymerase III promoter for mouse U6 snRNA (Das et al., 1988)
   2031..2165    -  polyA_signal   SV40 poly(A) signal: SV40 polyadenylation signal
   2263..2281    -  promoter       T3 promoter: promoter for bacteriophage T3 RNA polymerase
   2326..2342    -  protein_bind   lac operator: The lac repressor binds to the lac operator to inhibit transcription in E. coli. This inhibition can be relieved by adding lactose or isopropyl-β-D-thiogalactopyranoside (IPTG). lac repressor encoded by lacI
   2350..2380    -  promoter       lac promoter: promoter for the E. coli lac operon
   2395..2416    -  protein_bind   CAP binding site: CAP binding activates transcription in the presence of cAMP. E. coli catabolite activator protein
   2429..2521    -  CDS            lacI (fragment): lac repressor; lacI; The lac repressor binds to the lac operator to inhibit transcription in E. coli. This inhibition can be relieved by adding lactose or isopropyl-β-D-thiogalactopyranoside (IPTG).
   2704..3292    -  rep_origin     ori: high-copy-number ColE1/pMB1/pBR322/pUC origin of replication
>Addgene plasmid #160065 | AllCB shRNA-1 | addgene full sequence | sequence record 324859 | Addgene NGS Result
ATCTAAAGTATATATGAGTAAACTTGGTCTGACAGTTACCAATGCTTAATCAGTGAGGCACCTATCTCAG
CGATCTGTCTATTTCGTTCATCCATAGTTGCCTGACTCCCCGTCGTGTAGATAACTACGATACGGGAGGG
CTTACCATCTGGCCCCAGTGCTGCAATGATACCGCGAGACCCACGCTCACCGGCTCCAGATTTATCAGCA
ATAAACCAGCCAGCCGGAAGGGCCGAGCGCAGAAGTGGTCCTGCAACTTTATCCGCCTCCATCCAGTCTA
TTAATTGTTGCCGGGAAGCTAGAGTAAGTAGTTCGCCAGTTAATAGTTTGCGCAACGTTGTTGCCATTGC
TACAGGCATCGTGGTGTCACGCTCGTCGTTTGGTATGGCTTCATTCAGCTCCGGTTCCCAACGATCAAGG
CGAGTTACATGATCCCCCATGTTGTGCAAAAAAGCGGTTAGCTCCTTCGGTCCTCCGATCGTTGTCAGAA
GTAAGTTGGCCGCAGTGTTATCACTCATGGTTATGGCAGCACTGCATAATTCTCTTACTGTCATGCCATC
CGTAAGATGCTTTTCTGTGACTGGTGAGTACTCAACCAAGTCATTCTGAGAATAGTGTATGCGGCGACCG
AGTTGCTCTTGCCCGGCGTCAATACGGGATAATACCGCGCCACATAGCAGAACTTTAAAAGTGCTCATCA
TTGGAAAACGTTCTTCGGGGCGAAAACTCTCAAGGATCTTACCGCTGTTGAGATCCAGTTCGATGTAACC
CACTCGTGCACCCAACTGATCTTCAGCATCTTTTACTTTCACCAGCGTTTCTGGGTGAGCAAAAACAGGA
AGGCAAAATGCCGCAAAAAAGGGAATAAGGGCGACACGGAAATGTTGAATACTCATACTCTTCCTTTTTC
AATATTATTGAAGCATTTATCAGGGTTATTGTCTCATGAGCGGATACATATTTGAATGTATTTAGAAAAA
TAAACAAATAGGGGTTCCGCGCACATTTCCCCGAAAAGTGCCACCTAAATTGTAAGCGTTAATATTTTGT
TAAAATTCGCGTTAAATTTTTGTTAAATCAGCTCATTTTTTAACCAATAGGCCGAAATCGGCAAAATCCC
TTATAAATCAAAAGAATAGACCGAGATAGGGTTGAGTGTTGTTCCAGTTTGGAACAAGAGTCCACTATTA
AAGAACGTGGACTCCAACGTCAAAGG
[49 nt withheld, positions 1217-1265]
T
[91 nt withheld, positions 1267-1357]
G
[124 nt withheld, positions 1359-1482]
CCCATTCGCCATTCAGGCTGCGCAACTGTTGGGAAGGGCGATCGGTGCGGGCCTCTTCGCTATTACGCCA
GTCGACAGCCTGCAGGAATGGCCGGCCATCTTAATTAAGAAATTTAAATATGTTTAAACATAGGGCCCAA
TGGCGCGCCAAGGCCATCTAGGCCAAGCTTATCCGACGCCGCCATCTCTAGGCCCGCGCCGGCCCCCTCG
CACAGACTTGTGGGAGAAGCTCGGCTACTCCCCTGCCCCGGTTAATTTGCATATAATATTTCCTAGTAAC
TATAGAGGCTTAATGTGCGATAAAAGACAGATAATCTGTTCTTTTTAATACTAGCTACATTTTACATGAT
AGGCTTGGATTTCTATAAGAGATACAAATACTAAATTATTATTTTAAAAAACAGCACAAAAGGAAACTCA
CCCTAACTGTAAAGTAATTGTGTGTTTTGAGACTATAAATATCCCTTGGAGAAAAGCCTTGTTTGCGCAT
TGACATGGATAAATACGAATATTTATCCATGTCAATGCGTTTTTCTAGATAATACGTAGATCCAGACATG
ATAAGATACATTGATGAGTTTGGACAAACCACAACTAGAATGCAGTGAAAAAAATGCTTTATTTGTGAAA
TTTGTGATGCTATTGCTTTATTTGTAACCATTATAAGCTGCAATAAACAAGTTAACAACAACAATTGCAT
TCATTTTATGTTTCAGGTTCAGGGGGAGGTGTGGGAGGTTTTTTAATTCTTGCGGCCGCGGCGGTACCCA
GCTTTTGTTCCCTTTAGTGAGGGTTAATTGCGCGCTTGGCGTAATCATGGTCATAGCTGTTTCCTGTGTG
AAATTGTTATCCGCTCACAATTCCACACAACATACGAGCCGGGAGCATAAAGTGTAAAGCCTGGGGTGCC
TAATGAGTGAGCTAACTCACATTAATTGCGTTGCGCTCACTGCCCGCTTTCCAGTCGGGAAACCTGTCGT
GCCAGCTGCATTAATGAATCGGCCAACGCGCGGGGAGAGGCGGTTTGCGTATTGGGCGCTCTTCCGCTTC
CTCGCTCACTGACTCGCTGCGCTCGGTCGTTCGGCTGCGGCGAGCGGTATCAGCTCACTCAAAGGCGGTA
ATACGGTTATCCACAGAATCAGGGGATAACGCAGGAAAGAACATGTGAGCAAAAGGCCAGCAAAAGGCCA
GGAACCGTAAAAAGGCCGCGTTGCTGGCGTTTTTCCATAGGCTCCGCCCCCCTGACGAGCATCACAAAAA
TCGACGCTCAAGTCAGAGGTGGCGAAACCCGACAGGACTATAAAGATACCAGGCGTTTCCCCCTGGAAGC
TCCCTCGTGCGCTCTCCTGTTCCGACCCTGCCGCTTACCGGATACCTGTCCGCCTTTCTCCCTTCGGGAA
GCGTGGCGCTTTCTCATAGCTCACGCTGTAGGTATCTCAGTTCGGTGTAGGTCGTTCGCTCCAAGCTGGG
CTGTGTGCACGAACCCCCCGTTCAGCCCGACCGCTGCGCCTTATCCGGTAACTATCGTCTTGAGTCCAAC
CCGGTAAGACACGACTTATCGCCACTGGCAGCAGCCACTGGTAACAGGATTAGCAGAGCGAGGTATGTAG
GCGGTGCTACAGAGTTCTTGAAGTGGTGGCCTAACTACGGCTACACTAGAAGAACAGTATTTGGTATCTG
CGCTCTGCTGAAGCCAGTTACCTTCGGAAAAAGAGTTGGTAGCTCTTGATCCGGCAAACAAACCACCGCT
GGTAGCGGTGGTTTTTTTGTTTGCAAGCAGCAGATTACGCGCAGAAAAAAAGGATCTCAAGAAGATCCTT
TGATCTTTTCTACGGGGTCTGACGCTCAGTGGAACGAAAACTCACGTTAAGGGATTTTGGTCATGAGATT
ATCAAAAAGGATCTTCACCTAGATCCTTTTAAATTAAAAATGAAGTTTTAAATCA
